Addgene plasmid #19839: pCin4-3xFLAG-MKL1 D444-500
Depositing lab: Ron Prywes. Depositing organization: Columbia University. Publication: Serum-induced phosphorylation of the serum response factor coactivator MKL1 by the extracellular signal-regulated kinase 1/2 pathway inhibits its nuclear localization. Muehlich S, Wang R, Lee SM, Lewis TC, Dai C, Prywes R. Mol Cell Biol. 2008 Oct;28(20):6302-13. doi: 10.1128/MCB.00427-08. Epub 2008 Aug 11. PubMed 18694962.
Backbone
  Vector backbone: pCin4
  Backbone manufacturer: S Rees et al., BioTechniques 1996
  Backbone size w/o insert (bp): 5257
  Vector type: Mammalian Expression
Growth in bacteria
  Bacterial resistance: Ampicillin, 100 μg/mL
  Growth temperature: 37°C
  Growth strain: DH5alpha
  Copy number: High Copy
Gene/Insert
  Gene/Insert name: MKL1 D444-500 (alt name: MAL, BSAC, MRTF-A)
  Species: H. sapiens (human)
  Insert size (bp): 2626
  Mutation: deleted amino acids 444-500
  Entrez Gene: MRTFA (a.k.a. BSAC, MAL, MKL, MKL1, MRTF-A)
  Tag / fusion protein: 3xFLAG (N terminal on backbone)
  Cloning method: Restriction Enzyme; 5′ cloning site EcoRI (not destroyed); 3′ cloning site BamHI (not destroyed)
  Sequencing primers: 5′ NA
Terms and licenses: Academic/Nonprofit Terms; Industry Terms: Not Available to Industry
Depositor comments: The 3xFlag in the vector is from Sigma, p3xFlag-CMV-7.1 has variant flag sequences (DYKDHD) and is recognized well by their anti-flag monoclonal M2.
How to cite: pCin4-3xFLAG-MKL1 D444-500 was a gift from Ron Prywes (Addgene plasmid # 19839 ; http://n2t.net/addgene:19839 ; RRID:Addgene_19839)
