[The description below was written by a language model from this plasmid's Addgene catalogue record.]
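Description:
pCin4-3xFLAG-MKL1 D444-500 is a mammalian expression plasmid built on the pCin4 backbone (about 5.3 kb without insert). It is propagated in E. coli as a high-copy plasmid under ampicillin selection. The record gives no feature table and does not state the promoter, polyadenylation signal, replication origin or any mammalian selection marker, so these elements cannot be described beyond what the backbone name implies.

The payload is a roughly 2.6 kb human MKL1 coding sequence (also known as MAL, BSAC or MRTF-A; current gene symbol MRTFA), cloned between EcoRI and BamHI sites that both remain intact. The insert carries an internal deletion removing amino acids 444 to 500. It is fused at its N terminus to a 3xFLAG epitope supplied by the vector. According to the depositor, this tag was taken from a commercial 3xFLAG CMV expression vector, includes variant FLAG repeats, and is recognised well by the anti-FLAG M2 monoclonal antibody. The tagged protein can therefore be detected by immunoblotting, immunoprecipitation or immunofluorescence independently of endogenous MKL1.

MKL1 is a transcriptional coactivator of serum response factor. The associated publication examines how serum-induced phosphorylation of MKL1 through the ERK1/2 pathway inhibits its nuclear localization. In that context, this deletion mutant is presumably one of a set of constructs used to map the regions of MKL1 that contribute to its phosphorylation and subcellular distribution in transfected mammalian cells. The record itself does not spell out the specific functional consequence of removing residues 444 to 500.
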