>Addgene plasmid #19839 | pCin4-3xFLAG-MKL1 D444-500 | addgene partial sequence | sequence record 25600 | hMKL1-R 5'-tgtctttctcctgcagcatc-3'
CNTTGCTCGCCCGCCCCCCAGGGCTCAGGCAGCAGGACCCGGCCCGGGGGCCCTCCTCGCTAGCAAACTT
CACCACCCCACTGCTGGCCACCGTGGCCACCACCACCTCAGCTGGAGCCAGGCCTGCTGCCACCAGGGCT
GGCCCCGTGCTCAGCCGGGCCGCTGGGAAGGCTACCACCACCTCGCCAGCCTTGTGCAGGATAGAGGTGG
CGGCAGGGGCCTTGGGGGCTCCTGGCACAGGGCTGATTTGGTCTTGATAGGCTCGAAGGCGCTCAATCAG
CTCAGTTTTGGTGCCCGAGACAGGCAGTGATCGCAACTTCAGCTCCTGCTTCAGCTCTGCCACCTTCATG
TCGTCCAGGTTGGCCGGCAGGGCTCCCGGCTTGCCAGTCAGTGAGGTGCTGTTCTGACGTGCCAGCCCAC
AGGGCCCAGGGGCGCCCGAGCTGGAGCTGCTATTGGTAGTGGAGAGGCTGCGTACTGGGGGGGTCCCGCT
GCTTCCCAGGGCCTCGCCTGCTGACTTTGGCGGGGCAGGCAGGATGGCCTGGTAGTTGTGGTGCTGCTGC
TGCTGCTGGTTGAGGATCTGCAGNTGAAGGAAGAGCTGCTGCTGCTGCAGATGAAANNGANAAAATNTNC
TTAGGGGGNTGCCCCCTATCNTGCTTCTGGTCCGGGGGGATGTACTGGTGGTACTTGAGCTTCTTCACCT
TTGGCTTCAGCTCCTTGGCTTCTTGCTGCGCTGTGACTCTCACTGGAGANTGGTTGGCTTGTATATGATN
TGGGTGATTGCATGGGAATGTTATGTAGTGAGACAANTGGGANAAGAGTGTTCAGAACNTNTGACCGCNC
NATAACACGTGGACATGATA
