>Addgene plasmid #19839 | pCin4-3xFLAG-MKL1 D444-500 | addgene partial sequence | sequence record 25601 | CMV-F 5'-CGCAAATGGGCGGTAGGCGTG-3'
GGGGGGNTNTTTAGCCCAGGAGCCTCGTCTTNNGCTTNACCTNGGANCAACACCTNTATGCCATNANNTG
CNNCCTTATCACCAATGTANGTNCTGNACTTCTCATAGTAGTTGAGTGGACACCTCANNNTATGAGANGC
NTGAACCGNCTGGANTCAGACTGTGCGCNNCGTGGAACTTCGATGCCGCCNTTTGAAAAGTCCAGCCGCA
TTTCATGAGCAGAGAAGGAGCTTGGAGCGGGCCAGGACAGAGGACTATCTCAAACGGAAGATTCGTTCCC
GGCCGGAGAGATCGGAGCTGGTCAGGATGCACATTTTGGAAGAGACCTCGGCTGAGCCATCCCTCCAGGC
CAAGCAGCTGAAGCTGAAGAGAGCCAGACTAGCCGATGACCTCAATGAGAAGATTGCACAGAGGCCTGGC
CCCATGGAGCTGGTGGAGAAGAACATCCTTCCTGTTGAGTCCAGCCTGAAGGAAGCCATCATTGTGGGCC
AGGTGAACTATCCCAAAGTAGCAGACAGCTCTTCCTTCGATGAGGACAGCAGCGATGCCTTATCCCCCGA
GCAGCCTGCCAGCCATGAGTCCCAGGGTTCTGTGCCGTCACCCCTGGAGGCCCGAGTCAGCGAACCACTG
CTCAGTGCCACCTCTGCATCCCCCACCCAGGTTGTGTCTCAACTTCCGATGGGCCGGGATTCCAGAGAAA
TGCTTTTCCTGGCAGAGCAGCCTCCTCTGCCTCCCCCACCTCTGCTGCCTCCCAGCCTCACCAATGGAAC
CACTATCCCCACTGCCAAGTCCACCCCCACACTCATACACCAANCCCACCCNNTGTTCGCCGTGTNGAAA
TNCNCGCCCNACAAGAAGGCN
