>Addgene plasmid #19839 | pCin4-3xFLAG-MKL1 D444-500 | addgene partial sequence | sequence record 25602 | 19839 WITH hMKL-internal 5'-GCGGAATTCTATCAAGACCAA
GCCCAGCCGCCACCTCTATCCTGCACAAGGCTGGCGAGGTGGTGGTAGCCTTCCCAGCGGCCCGGCTGAG
CACGGGGCCAGCCCTGGTGGCAGCAGGCCTGGCTCCAGCTGAGGTGGTGGTGGCCACGGTGGCCAGCAGT
GGGGTGGTGAAGTTTGCTAGCGAGGAGGGCCCCCGGGCCGGGTCCTGCTGCCTGAGCCCTGGGGGGCGGG
CGGAGCTAGAGGGGCGCGACAAGGACCAGATGCTGCATGAGAAAGACAAGCAGATCGAGGCGCTGACGCG
CATGCTCCGGCAGAAGCAGCATCTGGTGGAGCGGCTCAAGCTGCAGCTGGAGCAGGAGAAGCGAGCCCAG
CAGCCCGCCCCCATCCCCTTCCACCTCG
