>Addgene plasmid #19839 | pCin4-3xFLAG-MKL1 D444-500 | addgene partial sequence | sequence record 25603 | 19839 with hMKL-internal 5'-GCGGAATTCTATCAAGACCAA
CACCTCTATCCTGCACAAGGCTGGCGAGGTGGTGGTAGCCTTCCNNNNNNNCCGGCTGAGCACGGGGCCA
GCCCTGGTGGCAGCAGGCCTGGCTCCAGCTGAGGTGGTGGTGGCCACGGTGGCCAGCAGTGGGGTGGTGA
AGTTTGCTAGCGAGGAGGGCCCCCGGGCCGGGTCCTGCTGCCTGAGCCCTGGGGGGCGGGCGGAGCTAGA
GGGGCGCGACAAGGACCAGATGCTGCAGGAGAAAGACAAGCAGATCGAGGCGCTGACGCGCATGCTCCGG
CAGAAGCAGCAGCTGGTGGAGCGGCTCAAGCTGCAGCTGGAGCAGGAGAAGCGAGCCCAGCAGCCCGCCC
CCGCCCNCGCCCCCCTCGGCNCCCCCNTGAANCANGANANCNNCTTCTCNNGCTGCCAGCTGANCCAGCA
NNNNNNGGGCCCCGCTCACCCATNNNNNNNNANNCTGGNGGCNCCAGCCACCAACCACNTNNACCNNNGN
GCTGTGNCCCCNGNGCCCCCGTNNNTGGTGGTGAANCANGANCCNTGCNGNCTGANCNNNANNCTGTCC
